Addgene plasmid #244857: pLentiCRISPR V2 CLUH sg1
Purpose: Knockout of human CLUH
Depositing lab: Alexis Jourdain. Depositing organization: Universite de Lausanne (UNIL). Publication: An updated inventory of genes essential for oxidative phosphorylation identifies a mitochondrial origin in familial Meniere's disease. Harhai M, Foged MM, Zarges C, Landoni JC, Chollet S, Simonelli M, Recazens E, Lisci M, Laban N, Manley S, Riemer J, Lopez-Escamez JA, Lysakowski A, Jourdain AA. Cell Rep. 2025 Jul 25;44(8):116069. doi: 10.1016/j.celrep.2025.116069. PubMed 40714634.
Backbone
  Vector backbone: lentiCRISPR v2 puro
  Backbone manufacturer: Feng Zhang (Addgene #52961)
  Vector type: Lentiviral, CRISPR
  Selectable markers: Puromycin
Growth in bacteria
  Bacterial resistance: Ampicillin, 100 μg/mL
  Growth temperature: 37°C
  Growth strain: NEB Stable
  Copy number: High Copy
Gene/Insert
  Gene/Insert name: CLUH sgRNA
  gRNA/shRNA sequence: ATTGAAGCGAATGTCGAAGG
  Species: H. sapiens (human)
  Entrez Gene: CLUH (a.k.a. CLU1, KIAA0664)
  Promoter: U6
  Cloning method: Restriction Enzyme; 5′ cloning site Unknown (unknown if destroyed)
Resource information
  A portion of this plasmid was derived from a plasmid made by: Integrated DNA Technologies
Terms and licenses: Academic/Nonprofit Terms; Industry Terms: Not Available to Industry
How to cite: pLentiCRISPR V2 CLUH sg1 was a gift from Alexis Jourdain (Addgene plasmid # 244857 ; http://n2t.net/addgene:244857 ; RRID:Addgene_244857)
