[The description below was written by a language model from this plasmid's Addgene catalogue record and pLannotate feature annotations shown in this document.]
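Description:
pLentiCRISPR V2 CLUH sg1 is an all-in-one lentiviral CRISPR plasmid built on the lentiCRISPR v2 puro backbone and designed to knock out the human gene CLUH (also known as CLU1 or KIAA0664). It is maintained in E. coli as a high-copy plasmid through a ColE1/pUC-type origin with ampicillin resistance (bla). The backbone also carries an f1 origin and an SV40/EM7-driven bleomycin/Zeocin resistance cassette that lies outside the LTRs, so it is not part of the packaged viral genome.

The transfer cassette is of the third-generation, self-inactivating type. A CMV enhancer/promoter fused to a truncated HIV-1 5' LTR drives genomic RNA production in packaging cells. It is followed by the Ψ packaging signal with a gag fragment, the Rev response element for Rev-dependent nuclear export, and the cPPT/CTS. WPRE and a ΔU3 3' LTR close the cassette, with a bGH polyadenylation signal annotated just beyond the LTR.

Between the LTRs are two expression units. A human U6 RNA polymerase III promoter transcribes the CLUH-targeting spacer fused to the S. pyogenes guide RNA scaffold. An EF-1α core promoter drives S. pyogenes Cas9, with a puromycin N-acetyltransferase coding sequence downstream on the same strand. The feature table does not annotate the linker joining Cas9 and PuroR.

Transduced mammalian cells therefore receive guide, nuclease and selection marker from a single integrated provirus and can be enriched with puromycin. The "sg1" in the name implies it is one of several CLUH guides. The associated publication concerns genes essential for oxidative phosphorylation. The restriction sites used to insert the guide are not recorded.
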