Features (pLannotate 1.2.2; 33 found; start..end, strand, type, name):
    393..626     -  misc_feature   RRE: The Rev response element (RRE) of HIV-1 allows for Rev-dependent mRNA export from the nucleus to the cytoplasm.
    772..1135    -  CDS            HIV-1 gag (fragment): gag protein from human immunodeficiency virus 1; gag
   1119..1244    -  misc_feature   HIV-1 Ψ: packaging signal of human immunodeficiency virus type 1
   1291..1471    -  LTR            5' LTR (truncated): truncated 5' long terminal repeat (LTR) from HIV-1
   1489..1688    -  promoter       CMV promoter: human cytomegalovirus (CMV) immediate early promoter
   1689..2068    -  enhancer       CMV enhancer: human cytomegalovirus immediate early enhancer
   2223..2275    +  misc_feature   bom (fragment): basis of mobility region from pBR322
   2334..2438    +  promoter       AmpR promoter: bla
   2439..3299    +  CDS            AmpR: β-lactamase; bla; confers resistance to ampicillin, carbenicillin, and related antibiotics
   3470..4058    +  rep_origin     ori: high-copy-number ColE1/pMB1/pBR322/pUC origin of replication
   4241..4333    +  CDS            lacI (fragment): lac repressor; lacI; The lac repressor binds to the lac operator to inhibit transcription in E. coli. This inhibition can be relieved by adding lactose or isopropyl-β-D-thiogalactopyranoside (IPTG).
   4346..4367    +  protein_bind   CAP binding site: CAP binding activates transcription in the presence of cAMP. E. coli catabolite activator protein
   4382..4412    +  promoter       lac promoter: promoter for the E. coli lac operon
   4416..4438    +  protein_bind   lac operator (fragment): The lac repressor binds to the lac operator to inhibit transcription in E. coli. This inhibition can be relieved by adding lactose or isopropyl-β-D-thiogalactopyranoside (IPTG). lac repressor encoded by lacI
   4509..4630    -  polyA_signal   SV40 poly(A) signal: SV40 polyadenylation signal
   4625..4750    -  CDS            ble (fragment): BLE_KLEPN - Experimental evidence at protein level: Swiss-Prot protein existence level 1. Binding protein with a strong affinity to the bleomycin family of antibiotics. Binds to CL990; an antimitotic-antibiotic compound. From Klebsiella pneumoniae.
   4760..5134    -  CDS            BleoR: antibiotic-binding protein; Sh ble from Streptoalloteichus hindustanus; confers resistance to bleomycin, phleomycin, and Zeocin™
   5153..5200    -  promoter       EM7 promoter: synthetic bacterial promoter&nbsp
   5248..5577    -  promoter       SV40 promoter: SV40 enhancer and early promoter
   5591..6019    -  rep_origin     f1 ori (sequence partly withheld): f1 bacteriophage origin of replication; arrow indicates direction of (+) strand synthesis
   6040..6061    -  promoter       SV40 promoter (fragment): SV40 enhancer and early promoter
   6065..6289    -  polyA_signal   bGH poly(A) signal: bovine growth hormone polyadenylation signal
   6321..6554    -  LTR            3' LTR (ΔU3): self-inactivating 3' long terminal repeat (LTR) from HIV-1
   6556..6575    -  misc_feature   cPPT/CTS (fragment): central polypurine tract and central termination sequence of HIV-1
   6626..7214    -  misc_feature   WPRE: woodchuck hepatitis virus posttranscriptional regulatory element
   7230..7827    -  CDS            PuroR (fragment): puromycin N-acetyltransferase; pac from Streptomyces; confers resistance to puromycin
   7965..12068   -  CDS            Cas9: Cas9 (Csn1) endonuclease from the Streptococcus pyogenes Type II CRISPR/Cas system generates RNA-guided double strand breaks in DNA
  12093..12304   -  promoter       EF-1α core promoter: core promoter for human elongation factor EF-1α
  12330..12348   -  CDS            small t antigen (fragment): SV40 (simian virus 40) small t antigen
  12366..12441   -  misc_RNA       gRNA scaffold: guide RNA scaffold for the Streptococcus pyogenes CRISPR/Cas9 system
  12471..12711   -  promoter       U6 promoter: RNA polymerase III promoter for human U6 snRNA
  12762..12879   -  misc_feature   cPPT/CTS: central polypurine tract and central termination sequence of HIV-1
  12929..16      -  CDS            Rev (fragment) (across the origin): human immunodeficiency virus 1 (HIV-1) Rev protein; rev; enhances nuclear export of unspliced and incompletely spliced viral mRNAs
>Addgene plasmid #244857 | pLentiCRISPR V2 CLUH sg1 | addgene full sequence | sequence record 489395 | Addgene NGS Result
GGGTTGGGAGGTGGGTCTGAAACGATAATGGTGAATATCCCTGCCTAACTCTATTCACTATAGAAAGTAC
AGCAAAAACTATTCTTAAACCTACCAAGCCTCCTACTATCATTATGAATAATTTTATATACCACAGCCAA
TTTGTTATGTTAAACCAATTCCACAAACTTGCCCATTTATCTAATTCCAATAATTCTTGTTCATTCTTTT
CTTGCTGGTTTTGCGATTCTTCAATTAAGGAGTGTATTAAGCTTGTGTAATTGTTAATTTCTCTGTCCCA
CTCCATCCAGGTCGTGTGATTCCAAATCTGTTCCAGAGATTTATTACTCCAACTAGCATTCCAAGGCACA
GCAGTGGTGCAAATGAGTTTTCCAGAGCAACCCCAAATCCCCAGGAGCTGTTGATCCTTTAGGTATCTTT
CCACAGCCAGGATTCTTGCCTGGAGCTGCTTGATGCCCCAGACTGTGAGTTGCAACAGATGCTGTTGCGC
CTCAATAGCCCTCAGCAAATTGTTCTGCTGCTGCACTATACCAGACAATAATTGTCTGGCCTGTACCGTC
AGCGTCATTGACGCTGCGCCCATAGTGCTTCCTGCTGCTCCCAAGAACCCAAGGAACAAAGCTCCTATTC
CCACTGCTCTTTTTTCTCTCTGCACCACTCTTCTCTTTGCCTTGGTGGGTGCTACTCCTAATGGTTCAAT
TTTTACTACTTTATATTTATATAATTCACTTCTCCAATTGTCCCTCATATCTCCTCCTCCAGGTCTGAAG
ATCAGCGGCCGCTTGCTGTGCGGTGGTCTTACTTTTGTTTTGCTCTTCCTCTATCTTGTCTAAAGCTTCC
TTGGTGTCTTTTATCTCTATCCTTTGATGCACACAATAGAGGGTTGCTACTGTATTATATAATGATCTAA
GTTCTTCTGATCCTGTCTGAAGGGATGGTTGTAGCTGTCCCAGTATTTGTCTACAGCCTTCTGATGTTTC
TAACAGGCCAGGATTAACTGCGAATCGTTCTAGCTCCCTGCTTGCCCATACTATATGTTTTAATTTATAT
TTTTTCTTTCCCCCTGGCCTTAACCGAATTTTTTCCCATCGCGATCTAATTCTCCCCCGCTTAATACTGA
CGCTCTCGCACCCATCTCTCTCCTTCTAGCCTCCGCTAGTCAAAATTTTTGGCGTACTCACCAGTCGCCG
CCCCTCGCCTCTTGCCGTGCGCGCTTCAGCAAGCCGAGTCCTGCGTCGAGAGAGCTCCTCTGGTTTCCCT
TTCGCTTTCAAGTCCCTGTTCGGGCGCCACTGCTAGAGATTTTCCACACTGACTAAAAGGGTCTGAGGGA
TCTCTAGTTACCAGAGTCACACAACAGACGGGCACACACTACTTGAAGCACTCAAGGCAAGCTTTATTGA
GGCTTAAGCAGTGGGTTCCCTAGTTAGCCAGAGAGCTCCCAGGCTCAGATCTGGTCTAACCAGAGAGACC
CAGTACAGGCAAAACGCGCTGCTTATATAGACCTCCCACCGTACACGCCTACCGCCCATTTGCGTCAATG
GGGCGGAGTTGTTACGACATTTTGGAAAGTCCCGTTGATTTTGGTGCCAAAACAAACTCCCATTGACGTC
AATGGGGTGGAGACTTGGAAATCCCCGTGAGTCAAACCGCTATCCACGCCCATTGATGTACTGCCAAAAC
CGCATCACCATGGTAATAGCGATGACTAATACGTAGATGTACTGCCAAGTAGGAAAGTCCCATAAGGTCA
TGTACTGGGCATAATGCCAGGCGGGCCATTTACCGTCATTGACGTCAATAGGGGGCGTACTTGGCATATG
ATACACTTGATGTACTGCCAAGTGGGCAGTTTACCGTAAATACTCCACCCATTGACGTCAATGGAAAGTC
CCTATTGGCGTTACTATGGGAACATACGTCATTATTGACGTCAATGGGCGGGGGTCGTTGGGCGGTCAGC
CAGGCGGGCCATTTACCGTAAGTTATGTAACGCGGAACTCCATATATGGGCTATGAACTAATGACCCCGT
AATTGATTACTATTAATAACTAGTCAATAATCAATGTCAACGCGTATATCTGGCCCGTACATCGCGAAGC
AGCGCAAAACGCCTAACCCTAAGCAGATTCTTCATGCAATTGTCGGTCAAGCCTTGCCTTGTTGTAGCTT
AAATTTTGCTCGCGCACTACTCAGCGACCTCCAACACACAAGCAGGGAGCAGATACTGGCTTAACTATGC
GGCATCAGAGCAGATTGTACTGAGAGTGCACCATAGGGGATCGGGAGATCTCCCGATCCGTCGACGTCAG
GTGGCACTTTTCGGGGAAATGTGCGCGGAACCCCTATTTGTTTATTTTTCTAAATACATTCAAATATGTA
TCCGCTCATGAGACAATAACCCTGATAAATGCTTCAATAATATTGAAAAAGGAAGAGTATGAGTATTCAA
CATTTCCGTGTCGCCCTTATTCCCTTTTTTGCGGCATTTTGCCTTCCTGTTTTTGCTCACCCAGAAACGC
TGGTGAAAGTAAAAGATGCTGAAGATCAGTTGGGTGCACGAGTGGGTTACATCGAACTGGATCTCAACAG
CGGTAAGATCCTTGAGAGTTTTCGCCCCGAAGAACGTTTTCCAATGATGAGCACTTTTAAAGTTCTGCTA
TGTGGCGCGGTATTATCCCGTATTGACGCCGGGCAAGAGCAACTCGGTCGCCGCATACACTATTCTCAGA
ATGACTTGGTTGAGTACTCACCAGTCACAGAAAAGCATCTTACGGATGGCATGACAGTAAGAGAATTATG
CAGTGCTGCCATAACCATGAGTGATAACACTGCGGCCAACTTACTTCTGACAACGATCGGAGGACCGAAG
GAGCTAACCGCTTTTTTGCACAACATGGGGGATCATGTAACTCGCCTTGATCGTTGGGAACCGGAGCTGA
ATGAAGCCATACCAAACGACGAGCGTGACACCACGATGCCTGTAGCAATGGCAACAACGTTGCGCAAACT
ATTAACTGGCGAACTACTTACTCTAGCTTCCCGGCAACAATTAATAGACTGGATGGAGGCGGATAAAGTT
GCAGGACCACTTCTGCGCTCGGCCCTTCCGGCTGGCTGGTTTATTGCTGATAAATCTGGAGCCGGTGAGC
GTGGGTCTCGCGGTATCATTGCAGCACTGGGGCCAGATGGTAAGCCCTCCCGTATCGTAGTTATCTACAC
GACGGGGAGTCAGGCAACTATGGATGAACGAAATAGACAGATCGCTGAGATAGGTGCCTCACTGATTAAG
CATTGGTAACTGTCAGACCAAGTTTACTCATATATACTTTAGATTGATTTAAAACTTCATTTTTAATTTA
AAAGGATCTAGGTGAAGATCCTTTTTGATAATCTCATGACCAAAATCCCTTAACGTGAGTTTTCGTTCCA
CTGAGCGTCAGACCCCGTAGAAAAGATCAAAGGATCTTCTTGAGATCCTTTTTTTCTGCGCGTAATCTGC
TGCTTGCAAACAAAAAAACCACCGCTACCAGCGGTGGTTTGTTTGCCGGATCAAGAGCTACCAACTCTTT
TTCCGAAGGTAACTGGCTTCAGCAGAGCGCAGATACCAAATACTGTTCTTCTAGTGTAGCCGTAGTTAGG
CCACCACTTCAAGAACTCTGTAGCACCGCCTACATACCTCGCTCTGCTAATCCTGTTACCAGTGGCTGCT
GCCAGTGGCGATAAGTCGTGTCTTACCGGGTTGGACTCAAGACGATAGTTACCGGATAAGGCGCAGCGGT
CGGGCTGAACGGGGGGTTCGTGCACACAGCCCAGCTTGGAGCGAACGACCTACACCGAACTGAGATACCT
ACAGCGTGAGCTATGAGAAAGCGCCACGCTTCCCGAAGGGAGAAAGGCGGACAGGTATCCGGTAAGCGGC
AGGGTCGGAACAGGAGAGCGCACGAGGGAGCTTCCAGGGGGAAACGCCTGGTATCTTTATAGTCCTGTCG
GGTTTCGCCACCTCTGACTTGAGCGTCGATTTTTGTGATGCTCGTCAGGGGGGCGGAGCCTATGGAAAAA
CGCCAGCAACGCGGCCTTTTTACGGTTCCTGGCCTTTTGCTGGCCTTTTGCTCACATGTTCTTTCCTGCG
TTATCCCCTGATTCTGTGGATAACCGTATTACCGCCTTTGAGTGAGCTGATACCGCTCGCCGCAGCCGAA
CGACCGAGCGCAGCGAGTCAGTGAGCGAGGAAGCGGAAGAGCGCCCAATACGCAAACCGCCTCTCCCCGC
GCGTTGGCCGATTCATTAATGCAGCTGGCACGACAGGTTTCCCGACTGGAAAGCGGGCAGTGAGCGCAAC
GCAATTAATGTGAGTTAGCTCACTCATTAGGCACCCCAGGCTTTACACTTTATGCTTCCGGCTCGTATGT
TGTGTGGAATTGTGAGCGGATAACAATTTCACACAGGAAACAGCTATGACCATGATTACGCCAAGCTCTA
GCTAGAGGTCGACGGTATACAGACATGATAAGATACATTGATGAGTTTGGACAAACCACAACTAGAATGC
AGTGAAAAAAATGCTTTATTTGTGAAATTTGTGATGCTATTGCTTTATTTGTAACCATTATAAGCTGCAA
TAAACAAGTTGGGGTGGGCGAAGAACTCCAGCATGAGATCCCCGCGCTGGAGGATCATCCAGCCGGCGTC
CCGGAAAACGATTCCGAAGCCCAACCTTTCATAGAAGGCGGCGGTGGAATCGAAATCTCGTAGCACGTGT
CAGTCCTGCTCCTCGGCCACGAAGTGCACGCAGTTGCCGGCCGGGTCGCGCAGGGCGAACTCCCGCCCCC
ACGGCTGCTCGCCGATCTCGGTCATGGCCGGCCCGGAGGCGTCCCGGAAGTTCGTGGACACGACCTCCGA
CCACTCGGCGTACAGCTCGTCCAGGCCGCGCACCCACACCCAGGCCAGGGTGTTGTCCGGCACCACCTGG
TCCTGGACCGCGCTGATGAACAGGGTCACGTCGTCCCGGACCACACCGGCGAAGTCGTCCTCCACGAAGT
CCCGGGAGAACCCGAGCCGGTCGGTCCAGAACTCGACCGCTCCGGCGACGTCGCGCGCGGTGAGCACCGG
AACGGCACTGGTCAACTTGGCCATGGTTTAGTTCCTCACCTTGTCGTATTATACTATGCCGATATACTAT
GCCGATGATTAATTGTCAACACGTGCTGATCAGATCCGAAAATGGATATACAAGCTCCCGGGAGCTTTTT
GCAAAAGCCTAGGCCTCCAAAAAAGCCTCCTCACTACTTCTGGAATAGCTCAGAGGCAGAGGCGGCCTCG
GCCTCTGCATAAATAAAAAAAATTAGTCAGCCATGGGGCGGAGAATGGGCGGAACTGGGCGGAGTTAGGG
GCGGGATGGGCGGAGTTAGGGGCGGGACTATGGTTGCTGACTAATTGAGATGCATGCTTTGCATACTTCT
GCCTGCTGGGGAGCCTGGGGACTTTCCACACCTGGTTGCTGACTAATTGAGATGCATGCTTTGCATACTT
CTGCCTGCTGGGGAGCCTGGGGACTTTCCACACCCTAACTGACACACATTCCACAGAATTAATTCGCGTT
AAATTTTTGTTAAATCAGCTCATTTTTTAACCAATAGGCCGAAATCGGCAAAATCCCTTATAAATCAAAA
GAATAGACCGAGATAGGGT
[37 nt withheld, positions 5690-5726]
AAAGAACGTGGACTCCAACGTCAAAGG
[49 nt withheld, positions 5754-5802]
T
[91 nt withheld, positions 5804-5894]
G
[124 nt withheld, positions 5896-6019]
GGGGATACCCCCTAGAGCCCCAGCTGGTTCTTTCCGCCTCAGAAGCCATAGAGCCCACCGCATCCCCAGC
ATGCCTGCTATTGTCTTCCCAATCCTCCCCCTTGCTGTCCTGCCCCACCCCACCCCCCAGAATAGAATGA
CACCTACTCAGACAATGCGATGCAATTTCCTCATTTTATTAGGAAAGGACAGTGGGAGTGGCACCTTCCA
GGGTCAAGGAAGGCACGGGGGAGGGGCAAACAACAGATGGCTGGCAACTAGAAGGCACAGTCGAGGCTGA
TCAGCGGGTTTAAACGGGCCCTGCTAGAGATTTTCCACACTGACTAAAAGGGTCTGAGGGATCTCTAGTT
ACCAGAGTCACACAACAGACGGGCACACACTACTTGAAGCACTCAAGGCAAGCTTTATTGAGGCTTAAGC
AGTGGGTTCCCTAGTTAGCCAGAGAGCTCCCAGGCTCAGATCTGGTCTAACCAGAGAGACCCAGTACAAG
CAAAAAGCAGATCTTGTCTTCGTTGGGAGTGAATTAGCCCTTCCAGTCCCCCCTTTTCTTTTAAAAAGTG
GCTAAGATCTACAGCTGCCTTGTAAGTCATTGGTCTTAAAGTCGACGCGGGGAGGCGGCCCAAAGGGAGA
TCCGACTCGTCTGAGGGCGAAGGCGAAGACGCGGAAGAGGCCGCAGAGCCGGCAGCAGGCCGCGGGAAGG
AAGGTCCGCTGGATTGAGGGCCGAAGGGACGTAGCAGAAGGACGTCCCGCGCAGAATCCAGGTGGCAACA
CAGGCGAGCAGCCAAGGAAAGGACGATGATTTCCCCGACAACACCACGGAATTGTCAGTGCCCAACAGCC
GAGCCCCTGTCCAGCAGCGGGCAAGGCAGGCGGCGATGAGTTCCGCCGTGGCAATAGGGAGGGGGAAAGC
GAAAGTCCCGGAAAGGAGCTGACAGGTGGTGGCAATGCCCCAACCAGTGGGGGTTGCGTCAGCAAACACA
GTGCACACCACGCCACGTTGCCTGACAACGGGCCACAACTCCTCATAAAGAGACAGCAACCAGGATTTAT
ACAAGGAGGAGAAAATGAAAGCCATACGGGAAGCAATAGCATGATACAAAGGCATTAAAGCAGCGTATCC
ACATAGCGTAAAAGGAGCAACATAGTTAAGAATACCAGTCAATCTTTCACAAATTTTGTAATCCAGAGGT
TGATTGTCGACTTAACGCGTTCAGGCACCGGGCTTGCGGGTCATGCACCAGGTGCGCGGTCCTTCGGGCA
CCTCGACGTCGGCGGTGACGGTGAAGCCGAGCCGCTCGTAGAAGGGGAGGTTGCGGGGCGCGGAGGTCTC
CAGGAAGGCGGGCACCCCGGCGCGCTCGGCCGCCTCCACTCCGGGGAGCACGACGGCGCTGCCCAGACCC
TTGCCCTGGTGGTCGGGCGAGACTCCGACGGTGGCCAGGAACCACGCGGGCTCCTTGGGCCGGTGCGGCG
CCAGGAGGCCTTCCATCTGTTGCTGCGCGGCCAGCCGGGAACCGCTCAACTCGGCCATGCGCGGGCCGAT
CTCGGCGAACACCGCCCCCGCTTCGACGCTCTCCGGCGTGGTCCAGACCGCCACCGCGGCGCCGTCGTCC
GCGACCCACACCTTGCCGATGTCGAGCCCGACGCGCGTGAGGAAGAGTTCTTGCAGCTCGGTGACCCGCT
CGATGTGGCGGTCCGGATCGACGGTGTGGCGCGTGGCGGGGTAGTCGGCGAACGCGGCGGCGAGGGTGCG
TACGGCCCTGGGGACGTCGTCGCGGGTGGCGAGGCGCACCGTGGGCTTGTACTCGGTCGGTCCAGGATTC
TCTTCGACATCTCCGGCTTGTTTCAGCAGAGAGAAGTTTGTTGCGCCGGATCCCTTATCGTCATCGTCTT
TGTAATCTTTCTTCTTCTTAGCCTGTCCAGCCTTCTTTGTGGCGGCAGGTCGCTTGTCGCCTCCCAGCTG
AGACAGGTCGATCCGTGTCTCGTACAGGCCGGTGATGCTCTGGTGGATCAGGGTGGCGTCCAGCACCTCT
TTGGTGCTGGTGTACCTCTTCCGGTCGATGGTGGTGTCAAAGTACTTGAAGGCGGCAGGGGCTCCCAGAT
TGGTCAGGGTAAACAGGTGGATGATATTCTCGGCCTGCTCTCTGATGGGCTTATCCCGGTGCTTGTTGTA
GGCGGACAGCACTTTGTCCAGATTAGCGTCGGCCAGGATCACTCTCTTGGAGAACTCGCTGATCTGCTCG
ATGATCTCGTCCAGGTAGTGCTTGTGCTGTTCCACAAACAGCTGTTTCTGCTCATTATCCTCGGGGGAGC
CCTTCAGCTTCTCATAGTGGCTGGCCAGGTACAGGAAGTTCACATATTTGGAGGGCAGGGCCAGTTCGTT
TCCCTTCTGCAGTTCGCCGGCAGAGGCCAGCATTCTCTTCCGGCCGTTTTCCAGCTCGAACAGGGAGTAC
TTAGGCAGCTTGATGATCAGGTCCTTTTTCACTTCTTTGTAGCCCTTGGCTTCCAGAAAGTCGATGGGAT
TCTTCTCGAAGCTGCTTCTTTCCATGATGGTGATCCCCAGCAGCTCTTTCACACTCTTCAGTTTCTTGGA
CTTGCCCTTTTCCACTTTGGCCACCACCAGCACAGAATAGGCCACGGTGGGGCTGTCGAAGCCGCCGTAC
TTCTTAGGGTCCCAGTCCTTCTTTCTGGCGATCAGCTTATCGCTGTTCCTCTTGGGCAGGATAGACTCTT
TGCTGAAGCCGCCTGTCTGCACCTCGGTCTTTTTCACGATATTCACTTGGGGCATGCTCAGCACTTTCCG
CACGGTGGCAAAATCCCGGCCCTTATCCCACACGATCTCCCCGGTTTCGCCGTTTGTCTCGATCAGAGGC
CGCTTCCGGATCTCGCCGTTGGCCAGGGTAATCTCGGTCTTGAAAAAGTTCATGATGTTGCTGTAGAAGA
AGTACTTGGCGGTAGCCTTGCCGATTTCCTGCTCGCTCTTGGCGATCATCTTCCGCACGTCGTACACCTT
GTAGTCGCCGTACACGAACTCGCTTTCCAGCTTAGGGTACTTTTTGATCAGGGCGGTTCCCACGACGGCG
TTCAGGTAGGCGTCGTGGGCGTGGTGGTAGTTGTTGATCTCGCGCACTTTGTAAAACTGGAAATCCTTCC
GGAAATCGGACACCAGCTTGGACTTCAGGGTGATCACTTTCACTTCCCGGATCAGCTTGTCATTCTCGTC
GTACTTAGTGTTCATCCGGGAGTCCAGGATCTGTGCCACGTGCTTTGTGATCTGCCGGGTTTCCACCAGC
TGTCTCTTGATGAAGCCGGCCTTATCCAGTTCGCTCAGGCCGCCTCTCTCGGCCTTGGTCAGATTGTCGA
ACTTTCTCTGGGTAATCAGCTTGGCGTTCAGCAGCTGCCGCCAGTAGTTCTTCATCTTCTTCACGACCTC
TTCGGAGGGCACGTTGTCGCTCTTGCCCCGGTTCTTGTCGCTTCTGGTCAGCACCTTGTTGTCGATGGAG
TCGTCCTTCAGAAAGCTCTGAGGCACGATATGGTCCACATCGTAGTCGGACAGCCGGTTGATGTCCAGTT
CCTGGTCCACGTACATATCCCGCCCATTCTGCAGGTAGTACAGGTACAGCTTCTCGTTCTGCAGCTGGGT
GTTTTCCACGGGGTGTTCTTTCAGGATCTGGCTGCCCAGCTCTTTGATGCCCTCTTCGATCCGCTTCATT
CTCTCGCGGCTGTTCTTCTGTCCCTTCTGGGTGGTCTGGTTCTCTCTGGCCATTTCGATCACGATGTTCT
CGGGCTTGTGCCGGCCCATCACTTTCACGAGCTCGTCCACCACCTTCACTGTCTGCAGGATGCCCTTCTT
AATGGCGGGGCTGCCGGCCAGATTGGCAATGTGCTCGTGCAGGCTATCGCCCTGGCCGGACACCTGGGCT
TTCTGGATGTCCTCTTTAAAGGTCAGGCTGTCGTCGTGGATCAGCTGCATGAAGTTTCTGTTGGCGAAGC
CGTCGGACTTCAGGAAATCCAGGATTGTCTTGCCGGACTGCTTGTCCCGGATGCCGTTGATCAGCTTCCG
GCTCAGCCTGCCCCAGCCGGTGTATCTCCGCCGCTTCAGCTGCTTCATCACTTTGTCGTCGAACAGGTGG
GCATAGGTTTTCAGCCGTTCCTCGATCATCTCTCTGTCCTCAAACAGTGTCAGGGTCAGCACGATATCTT
CCAGAATGTCCTCGTTTTCCTCATTGTCCAGGAAGTCCTTGTCCTTGATAATTTTCAGCAGATCGTGGTA
TGTGCCCAGGGAGGCGTTGAACCGATCTTCCACGCCGGAGATTTCCACGGAGTCGAAGCACTCGATTTTC
TTGAAGTAGTCCTCTTTCAGCTGCTTCACGGTCACTTTCCGGTTGGTCTTGAACAGCAGGTCCACGATGG
CCTTTTTCTGCTCGCCGCTCAGGAAGGCGGGCTTTCTCATTCCCTCGGTCACGTATTTCACTTTGGTCAG
CTCGTTATACACGGTGAAGTACTCGTACAGCAGGCTGTGCTTGGGCAGCACCTTCTCGTTGGGCAGGTTC
TTATCGAAGTTGGTCATCCGCTCGATGAAGCTCTGGGCGGAAGCGCCCTTGTCCACCACTTCCTCGAAGT
TCCAGGGGGTGATGGTTTCCTCGCTCTTTCTGGTCATCCAGGCGAATCTGCTGTTTCCCCTGGCCAGAGG
GCCCACGTAGTAGGGGATGCGGAAGGTCAGGATCTTCTCGATCTTTTCCCGGTTGTCCTTCAGGAATGGG
TAAAAATCTTCCTGCCGCCGCAGAATGGCGTGCAGCTCTCCCAGGTGGATCTGGTGGGGGATGCTGCCGT
TGTCGAAGGTCCGCTGCTTCCGCAGCAGGTCCTCTCTGTTCAGCTTCACGAGCAGTTCCTCGGTGCCGTC
CATCTTTTCCAGGATGGGCTTGATGAACTTGTAGAACTCTTCCTGGCTGGCTCCGCCGTCAATGTAGCCG
GCGTAGCCGTTCTTGCTCTGGTCGAAGAAAATCTCTTTGTACTTCTCAGGCAGCTGCTGCCGCACGAGAG
CTTTCAGCAGGGTCAGGTCCTGGTGGTGCTCGTCGTATCTCTTGATCATAGAGGCGCTCAGGGGGGCCTT
GGTGATCTCGGTGTTCACTCTCAGGATGTCGCTCAGCAGGATGGCGTCGGACAGGTTCTTGGCGGCCAGA
AACAGGTCGGCGTACTGGTCGCCGATCTGGGCCAGCAGGTTGTCCAGGTCGTCGTCGTAGGTGTCCTTGC
TCAGCTGCAGTTTGGCATCCTCGGCCAGGTCGAAGTTGCTCTTGAAGTTGGGGGTCAGGCCCAGGCTCAG
GGCAATCAGGTTTCCGAACAGGCCATTCTTCTTCTCGCCGGGCAGCTGGGCGATCAGATTTTCCAGCCGT
CTGCTCTTGCTCAGTCTGGCAGACAGGATGGCCTTGGCGTCCACGCCGCTGGCGTTGATGGGGTTTTCCT
CGAACAGCTGGTTGTAGGTCTGCACCAGCTGGATGAACAGCTTGTCCACGTCGCTGTTGTCGGGGTTCAG
GTCGCCCTCGATCAGGAAGTGGCCCCGGAACTTGATCATGTGGGCCAGGGCCAGATAGATCAGCCGCAGG
TCGGCCTTGTCGGTGCTGTCCACCAGTTTCTTTCTCAGGTGGTAGATGGTGGGGTACTTCTCGTGGTAGG
CCACCTCGTCCACGATGTTGCCGAAGATGGGGTGCCGCTCGTGCTTCTTATCCTCTTCCACCAGGAAGGA
CTCTTCCAGTCTGTGGAAGAAGCTGTCGTCCACCTTGGCCATCTCGTTGCTGAAGATCTCTTGCAGATAG
CAGATCCGGTTCTTCCGTCTGGTGTATCTTCTTCTGGCGGTTCTCTTCAGCCGGGTGGCCTCGGCTGTTT
CGCCGCTGTCGAACAGCAGGGCTCCGATCAGGTTCTTCTTGATGCTGTGCCGGTCGGTGTTGCCCAGCAC
CTTGAATTTCTTGCTGGGCACCTTGTACTCGTCGGTGATCACGGCCCAGCCCACAGAGTTGGTGCCGATG
TCCAGGCCGATGCTGTACTTCTTGTCCATGGTGGCAGCGCTCTAGAACCGGTCCTGTGTTCTGGCGGCAA
ACCCGTTGCGAAAAAGAACGTTCACGGCGACTACTGCACTTATATACGGTTCTCCCCCACCCTCGGGAAA
AAGGCGGAGCCAGTACACGACATCACTTTCCCAGTTTACCCCGCGCCACCTTCTCTAGGCACCGGATCAA
TTGCCGACCCCTCCCCCCAACTTCTCGGGGACTGTGGGCGATGTGCGCTCTGCCCACTGACGGGCACCGG
AGCCAATTCCCACTCCTTTCAAGACCTAGCTAGCGAATTCAAAAAAGCACCGACTCGGTGCCACTTTTTC
AAGTTGATAACGGACTAGCCTTATTTTAACTTGCTATTTCTAGCTCTAAAACCCTTCGACATTCGCTTCA
ATCGGTGTTTCGTCCTTTCCACAAGATATATAAAGCCAAGAAATCGAAATACTTTCAAGTTACGGTAAGC
ATATGATAGTCCATTTTAAAACATAATTTTAAAACTGCAAACTACCCAAGAAATTATTACTTTCTACGTC
ACGTATTTTGTACTAATATCTTTGTGTTTACAGTCAAATTAATTCTAATTATCTCTCTAACAGCCTTGTA
TCGTATATGCAAATATGAAGGAATCATGGGAAATAGGCCCTCGGTACCTTAATTAACCAAACTGGATCTC
TGCTGTCCCTGTAATAAACCCGAAAATTTTGAATTTTTGTAATTTGTTTTTGTAATTCTTTAGTTTGTAT
GTCTGTTGCTATTATGTCTACTATTCTTTCCCCTGCACTGTACCCCCCAATCCCCCCTTTTCTTTTAAAA
TTGTGGATGAATACTGCCATTTGTCTGCAGAATTGGCGCACGCAGTGCCGATCCGTTCACTAATCGAATG
GATCTGTCTCTGTCTCTCTCTCCACCTTCTTCTTCTATTCCTTCGGGCCTGTCGGGTCCCCTCG
